>Addgene plasmid #28002 | pDR-GW FLII12Pglu-700μδ6 | addgene partial sequence | sequence record 34296 | 28002 with pHybLex_rev
ACTTATTTATAATAAAAATCATAAATCATAAGAAATTCGCTTATTTAGAAGTGTCAACAACGTATCTACC
AACGATTTGACCCTTTTCCATCTTTTCGTAAATTTCTGGCAAGGTAGACAAGCCGACAACCTTGATTGGA
GACTTGACCAAACCTCTGGCGAAGAAGTCCAAAGCTGGATCCGCGCGTAATACGACTCACTATAGGGCGA
ATTGGGTACCGGGCCCCCCCTCGAGGTCGACCTGCAGCGGCCATCATGAATTAACTACACCACTTTGTAC
AAGAAAGCTGGGTCTAGATAGCTTTTACTTGTACAGCTCGTCCATGCCGAGAGTGATCCCGGCGGCGGTC
ACGAACTCCAGCAGGACCATGTGATCGCGCTTCTCGTTGGGGTCTTTGCTCAGGGCGGACTGGTAGCTCA
GGTAGTGGTTGTCGGGCAGCAGCACGGGGCCGTCGCCGATGGGGGTGTTCTGCTGGTAGTGGTCGGCGAG
CTGCACGCTGCCGTCCTCGATGTTGTGGCGGATCTTGAAGTTCACCTTGATGCCGTTCTTCTGCTTGTCG
GCCATGATATAGACGTTGTGGCTGTTGTAGTTGTACTCCAGCTTGTGCCCCAGGATGTTGCCGTCCTCCT
TGAAGTCGATGCCCTTCAGCTCGATGCGGTTCACCAGGGTGTCGCCCTCGAACTTCACCTCGGCGCGGGT
CTTGTAGTTGCCGTCGTCCTTGAAGAAGATGGTGCGCTCCTGGACGTAGCCTTCGGGCATGGCGGACTTG
AAGAAGTCGTGCTGCTTCATGTGGTCGGGGTAGCGGGCGAAGCACATCAGGCCGTAGCCGAAGGTGGT
