>Addgene plasmid #28002 | pDR-GW FLII12Pglu-700μδ6 | addgene partial sequence | sequence record 34297 | 28002 with FLIPglu (ggcgtccatcttatctttcg)
ACTGTTCAGTTTTGATGCCTTTATCGTTCAATTCTTTAATCACGTAAGTGGTACGTGCTTCTGCATCCGG
ATGGCCCGGTTCACCTTTCAGCAGTACGAACTGAATCTGACCGTCTTTGTTCAGATCCCAACCCTGATTC
GCCGCCCAGTGTTTAGCAATCAAATCGCCTTGAATAATGCCGGACTCTTTGGAGTCAGTGCCAACGTAGT
AGGCTTTGTCGTAGCTATCCAGCGCCTTACGAGACGGTTCTTTGTTGAAGAAAACCACCGGCACGTTTTG
CCCACGCGCTTTCTCAATCACCGTACCCGCAGCTGCCGGGTCAACCAGGTTGATTGCCAGTGCCTTCACC
CCTTTCGCCAGCAATACGTCGATCTGATCGTTCTGCTTGGACTGGTCATTCTGAGAATCATTCATCAGCA
GCTGAACATCTGGCGCGGCTTTCGCATCTTGCTCAATAGCCTTGCGCACTACAGACATAAAGTTATCTCG
GCTACCGTATAGCTCGTCCATGCCGAGAGTGATCCCGGCGGCGGTCACGAACTCCAGCAGGACCATGTGA
TCGCGCTTCTCGTTGGGGTCTTTGCTCAGGGCGGACTGGGTGCTCAGGTAGTGGTTGTCGGGCAGCAGCA
CGGGGCCGTCGCCGATGGGGGTGTTCTGCTGGTAGTGGTCGGCGAGCTGCACGCTGCCGTCCTCGATGTT
GTGGCGGATCTTGAAGTTGGCCTTGATGCCGTTCTTCTGCTTGTCGGCGGTGATATAGACGTTGTGGCTG
ATGTAGTTGTACTCCAGCTTGTGCCCCAGGATGTTGCCGTCCTCCTTGAAGTCGATGCCCTTCAGCTCGA
TGCGGTTCACCAGGGTGTCGCCCTCGAACTTCACCTCGGCGCGGGT
