[The description below was written by a language model from this plasmid's Addgene catalogue record.]
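Description:
pDR-GW FLII12Pglu-700μδ6 is a yeast expression plasmid built on the Gateway-compatible pDRf1GW-ura3 backbone (about 6.9 kb without insert). It is maintained in E. coli as a high-copy plasmid under ampicillin selection and is selected in yeast through the URA3 auxotrophic marker, which complements uracil auxotrophy in ura3 host strains. The record does not list the origins of replication or explicitly name the promoter driving expression. The 5′ sequencing primer is named for PMA, which hints at a PMA-type yeast promoter upstream of the insert, but this is an inference rather than a stated feature.

The payload is a roughly 2.3 kb insert, FLII12Pglu-700μδ6, introduced by Gateway recombination with the flanking recombination sites retained. It is described as an E. coli-derived sequence carrying eCFP at the N-terminal end and eYFP at the C-terminal end. This is the layout of a genetically encoded FRET sensor, in which a ligand-binding domain changes conformation on binding its ligand and alters energy transfer between the cyan donor and yellow acceptor fluorophores. The ratio of the two emissions then serves as a readout of analyte concentration. The name and the associated publication indicate that the analyte is glucose. The "700μ" designation suggests an affinity in the high-micromolar range, although the record does not state the binding constant or identify the specific bacterial binding protein used. The associated work concerns dynamic optical measurement of cytosolic glucose and ATP levels in yeast, so the plasmid is typically used to express the sensor in yeast cells for live, ratiometric monitoring of intracellular glucose.
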