Addgene plasmid #28002: pDR-GW FLII12Pglu-700μδ6
Depositing lab: Wolf Frommer. Depositing organization: Carnegie Institution for Science. Publication: Dynamic analysis of cytosolic glucose and ATP levels in yeast using optical sensors. Bermejo C, Haerizadeh F, Takanaga H, Chermak D, Frommer WB. Biochem J. 2010 Dec 1. 432(2):399-406. 10.1042/BJ20100946 PubMed 20854260.
Backbone
  Vector backbone: pDRf1GW-ura3
  Backbone size w/o insert (bp): 6866
  Vector type: Yeast Expression
  Selectable markers: URA3
Growth in bacteria
  Bacterial resistance: Ampicillin, 100 μg/mL
  Growth temperature: 37°C
  Growth strain: DH5alpha
  Copy number: High Copy
Gene/Insert
  Gene/Insert name: FLII12Pglu-700μδ6
  Species: E. Coli
  Insert size (bp): 2316
  Tag / fusion protein: eCFP (N terminal on insert); eYFP (C terminal on insert)
  Cloning method: Gateway Cloning; 5′ cloning site Gateway-based cloning (not destroyed); 3′ cloning site Gateway-based cloning (not destroyed)
  Sequencing primers: 5′ pPMA-For 5'-AACAATCGTTAATAATTAATTAATTGG; 3′ pHybLex_rev
Terms and licenses: Academic/Nonprofit Terms; Industry Terms: Not Available to Industry
How to cite: pDR-GW FLII12Pglu-700μδ6 was a gift from Wolf Frommer (Addgene plasmid # 28002 ; http://n2t.net/addgene:28002 ; RRID:Addgene_28002)
